Addgene plasmid #68359: pMPO 52
Purpose: (Empty Backbone) Expression vectors for the salycilate cascade expression system (Pnah/NahR-Psal/XylS2).ApR, expression vector with rrnBT1T2-Pm-T7 SD sequence-MCSII, ColE1 replication origin
Depositing lab: Eduardo Santero. Depositing organization: Universidad Pablo de Olavide. Publication: Improved expression systems for regulated expression in Salmonella infecting eukaryotic cells. Medina C, Camacho EM, Flores A, Mesa-Pereira B, Santero E. PLoS One. 2011;6(8):e23055. doi: 10.1371/journal.pone.0023055. Epub 2011 Aug 1. PubMed 21829692.
Backbone
  Vector backbone: pCASB
  Vector type: Bacterial Expression
Growth in bacteria
  Bacterial resistance: Ampicillin, 100 μg/mL
  Growth temperature: 37°C
  Growth strain: DH5alpha
  Copy number: High Copy
Gene/Insert
  Cloning method: Restriction Enzyme
Terms and licenses: Academic/Nonprofit Terms; Industry Terms: Not Available to Industry
How to cite: pMPO 52 was a gift from Eduardo Santero (Addgene plasmid # 68359 ; http://n2t.net/addgene:68359 ; RRID:Addgene_68359)
