[The description below was written by a language model from this plasmid's Addgene catalogue record and pLannotate feature annotations shown in this document.]
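Description:
pMPO 52 is a small (about 3.4 kb) empty bacterial expression vector built on the pCASB backbone and designed as the expression module of the salicylate-inducible cascade system (Pnah/NahR–Psal/XylS2). It replicates at high copy from a ColE1/pUC-type origin and is selected with ampicillin through a β-lactamase gene driven by its own bla promoter. An f1 phage origin, with an adjacent fragment of M13 gene IV, is also annotated. It would allow single-stranded DNA production with helper phage.

The expression cassette is described as rrnBT1T2–Pm–T7 SD–MCSII. At its upstream end, a 5S rRNA segment and the rrnB T1 terminator are annotated. They insulate the cassette from read-through transcription originating elsewhere in the plasmid and so help keep basal expression low. Next comes the Pm promoter, which is activated by XylS-family regulators in the presence of benzoate-type effectors. In the cascade system, salicylate acts through NahR to drive production of XylS2 and also activates XylS2 itself, amplifying transcription from Pm. The record does not show these regulator genes on this plasmid, so they must presumably be supplied by the host strain or another construct.

Downstream of Pm, the annotation tool flags a short region resembling a fragment of a halobenzoate dioxygenase subunit gene (cbdA). This likely reflects native sequence following Pm rather than an intended insert. It is followed by the efficient ribosome binding site from phage T7 gene 10 and the multiple cloning site, where a gene of interest is inserted by restriction cloning. A T7 promoter is also annotated near the end of the sequence record. The associated publication concerns tightly regulated gene expression in Salmonella infecting eukaryotic cells.
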