Features (pLannotate 1.2.2; 11 found; start..end, strand, type, name):
     17..132     +  ncRNA          5S rRNA: Accession: RF00001 - 5S ribosomal RNA
    136..222     +  terminator     rrnB T1 terminator: Escherichia coli rrnB; transcription terminator T1 from the E. coli rrnB gene
    317..397     +  promoter       Pm promoter: The bacterial Pm promoter is activated by XylS in the presence of benzoate or m-toluate (Marqués et al., 1999).
    453..692     +  CDS            cbdA (fragment): CBDA_BURCE - Experimental evidence at protein level: Swiss-Prot protein existence level 1. Component of 2-halobenzoate dioxygenase multicomponent enzyme system which catalyzes the incorporation of both atoms of molecular oxygen into 2-halobenzoate to form catechol. From Burkholderia cepacia (Pseudomonas cepacia).
    726..748     +  RBS            RBS: efficient ribosome binding site from bacteriophage T7 gene 10 (Olins and Rangwala, 1989)
    826..947     +  CDS            M13 gene IV (fragment) (sequence withheld): pIV; IV; phage assembly
    935..1393    +  rep_origin     f1 ori (sequence partly withheld): f1 bacteriophage origin of replication; arrow indicates direction of (+) strand synthesis
   1503..2091    -  rep_origin     ori: high-copy-number ColE1/pMB1/pBR322/pUC origin of replication
   2262..3122    -  CDS            AmpR: β-lactamase; bla; confers resistance to ampicillin, carbenicillin, and related antibiotics
   3123..3227    -  promoter       AmpR promoter: bla
   3361..3379    +  promoter       T7 promoter: promoter for bacteriophage T7 RNA polymerase
>Addgene plasmid #68359 | pMPO 52 | depositor full sequence | sequence record 127681 | pMPO 52 sequence 3391 bps
GCGGCCGCGCGAATTTGCCTGGCGGCAGTAGCGCGGTGGTCCCACCTGACCCCATGCCGAACTCAGAAGT
GAAACGCCGTAGCGCCGATGGTAGTGTGGGGTCTCCCCATGCGAGAGTAGGGAACTGCCAGGCATCAAAT
AAAACGAAAGGCTCAGTCGAAAGACTGGGCCTTTCGTTTTATCTGTTGTTTGTCGGTGAACGCTCTCCTG
AGTAGGACAAATCCGCCGGGAGCGGATTTGAACGTTGCGAAGCAACGGCCCGGAGGGTGGCGGGCAGGAC
GCCCGCCATAAACTGCCAGGGAATTTGATAGAGATAAGTCCAGCCTTGCAAGAAGCGGATACAGGAGTGC
AAAAAATGGCTATCTCTAGAAAGGCCTACCCCTTAGGCTTTATGCAACAGAAACAATAATAATGGAGTCA
TGACCATGACAATGCACCTGGGGCTCGACTATATAGATAGTCTCGTTGAAGAAGATGAGAACGAGGGCAT
CTACCGCTGCAAGCGCGAGATGTTCACCGACCCTCGGCTGTTCGATTTAGAGATGAAACACATCTTTGAG
GGCAACTGGATTTATCTCGCCCACGAGAGCCAGATTCCCGAGAAGAACGACTATTACACCACGCAGATGG
GCCGGCAGCCGATATTCATCACACGCAACAAAGATGGTGAGCTGAATGCCTTCGTCAATGCCTGAATTCC
CAATTCGGTTCACCCGGGAAATAATTTTGTTTAACTTTAAGAAGGAGATATACATATGGCAAGAACTGCA
GATATCCATGGTACCGAGCTCGGATCCGTCGACAAGCTTGCGGCCGCCCAGCTTG
[233 nt withheld, positions 826-1058]
C
[115 nt withheld, positions 1060-1174]
GGCCATCGCCCTGATAGACGGTTTTTCGCCCTTTGACGTTGGAGTCCACGTTCTTT
[37 nt withheld, positions 1231-1267]
ACCCTATCTCGGGCTATTCTTTTGATTTATAAGGGATTTTGCCGATTTCGGCCTATTGGTTAAAAAATGA
GCTGATTTAACAAAAATTTAACGCGAATTTTAACAAAATATTAACGTTTACAATTTCTAACCGATCCCCC
TGGAGCTTGGAATCAGGGGATAACGCAGGAAAGAACATGTGAGCAAAAGGCCAGCAAAAGGCCAGGAACC
GTAAAAAGGCCGCGTTGCTGGCGTTTTTCCATAGGCTCCGCCCCCCTGACGAGCATCACAAAAATCGACG
CTCAAGTCAGAGGTGGCGAAACCCGACAGGACTATAAAGATACCAGGCGTTTCCCCCTGGAAGCTCCCTC
GTGCGCTCTCCTGTTCCGACCCTGCCGCTTACCGGATACCTGTCCGCCTTTCTCCCTTCGGGAAGCGTGG
CGCTTTCTCATAGCTCACGCTGTAGGTATCTCAGTTCGGTGTAGGTCGTTCGCTCCAAGCTGGGCTGTGT
GCACGAACCCCCCGTTCAGCCCGACCGCTGCGCCTTATCCGGTAACTATCGTCTTGAGTCCAACCCGGTA
AGACACGACTTATCGCCACTGGCAGCAGCCACTGGTAACAGGATTAGCAGAGCGAGGTATGTAGGCGGTG
CTACAGAGTTCTTGAAGTGGTGGCCTAACTACGGCTACACTAGAAGGACAGTATTTGGTATCTGCGCTCT
GCTGAAGCCAGTTACCTTCGGAAAAAGAGTTGGTAGCTCTTGATCCGGCAAACAAACCACCGCTGGTAGC
GGTGGTTTTTTTGTTTGCAAGCAGCAGATTACGCGCAGAAAAAAAGGATCTCAAGAAGATCCTTTGATCT
TTTCTACGGGGTCTGACGCTCAGTGGAACGAAAACTCACGTTAAGGGATTTTGGTCATGAGATTATCAAA
AAGGATCTTCACCTAGATCCTTTTAAATTAAAAATGAAGTTTTAAATCAATCTAAAGTATATATGAGTAA
ACTTGGTCTGACAGTTACCAATGCTTAATCAGTGAGGCACCTATCTCAGCGATCTGTCTATTTCGTTCAT
CCATAGTTGCCTGACTCCCCGTCGTGTAGATAACTACGATACGGGAGGGCTTACCATCTGGCCCCAGTGC
TGCAATGATACCGCGAGACCCACGCTCACCGGCTCCAGATTTATCAGCAATAAACCAGCCAGCCGGAAGG
GCCGAGCGCAGAAGTGGTCCTGCAACTTTATCCGCCTCCATCCAGTCTATTAATTGTTGCCGGGAAGCTA
GAGTAAGTAGTTCGCCAGTTAATAGTTTGCGCAACGTTGTTGCCATTGCTGCAGGCATCGTGGTGTCACG
CTCGTCGTTTGGTATGGCTTCATTCAGCTCCGGTTCCCAACGATCAAGGCGAGTTACATGATCCCCCATG
TTGTGCAAAAAAGCGGTTAGCTCCTTCGGTCCTCCGATCGTTGTCAGAAGTAAGTTGGCCGCAGTGTTAT
CACTCATGGTTATGGCAGCACTGCATAATTCTCTTACTGTCATGCCATCCGTAAGATGCTTTTCTGTGAC
TGGTGAGTACTCAACCAAGTCATTCTGAGAATAGTGTATGCGGCGACCGAGTTGCTCTTGCCCGGCGTCA
ACACGGGATAATACCGCGCCACATAGCAGAACTTTAAAAGTGCTCATCATTGGAAAACGTTCTTCGGGGC
GAAAACTCTCAAGGATCTTACCGCTGTTGAGATCCAGTTCGATGTAACCCACTCGTGCACCCAACTGATC
TTCAGCATCTTTTACTTTCACCAGCGTTTCTGGGTGAGCAAAAACAGGAAGGCAAAATGCCGCAAAAAAG
GGAATAAGGGCGACACGGAAATGTTGAATACTCATACTCTTCCTTTTTCAATATTATTGAAGCATTTATC
AGGGTTATTGTCTCATGAGCGGATACATATTTGAATGTATTTAGAAAAATAAACAAATAGGGGTTCCGCG
CACATTTCCCCGAAAAGTGCCACCTGACGTCTAAGAAACCATTATTATCATGACATTAACCTATAAAAAT
AGGCGTATCACGAGGCCCTTTCGTCTTCAAGAATTGGTCGCATCGATGCTGGCTTATCGAAATTAATACG
ACTCACTATAGGGAGACCGGAATT
