>Addgene plasmid #68359 | pMPO 52 | addgene partial sequence | sequence record 127675 | Amp-R 5'-ATAATACCGCGCCACATAGC-3'
CTCATCATTGGAAAACGTTCTTCGGGGCGAAAACTCTCAAGGATCTTACCGCTGTTGAGATCCAGTTCGA
TGTAACCCACTCGTGCACCCAACTGATCTTCAGCATCTTTTACTTTCACCAGCGTTTCTGGGTGAGCAAA
AACAGGAAGGCAAAATGCCGCAAAAAAGGGAATAAGGGCGACACGGAAATGTTGAATACTCATACTCTTC
CTTTTTCAATATTATTGAAGCATTTATCAGGGTTATTGTCTCATGAGCGGATACATATTTGAATGTATTT
AGAAAAATAAACAAATAGGGGTTCCGCGCACATTTCCCCGAAAAGTGCCACCTGACGTCTAAGAAACCAT
TATTATCATGACATTAACCTATAAAAATAGGCGTATCACGAGGCCCTTTCGTCTTCAAGAATTGGTCGCA
TCGATGCTGGCTTATCGAAATTAATACGACTCACTATAGGGAGACCGGAATTGCGGCCGCGCGAATTTGC
CTGGCGGCAGTAGCGCGGTGGTCCCACCTGACCCCATGCCGAACTCAGAAGTGAAACGCCGTAGCGCCGA
TGGTAGTGTGGGGTCTCCCCATGCGAGAGTAGGGAACTGCCAGGCATCAAATAAAACGAAAGGCTCAGTC
GAAAGACTGGGCCTTTCGTTTTATCTGTTGTTTGTCGGTGAACGCTCTCCTGAGTAGGACAAATCCGCCG
GGAGCGGATTTGAACGTTGCGAAGCAACGGCCCGGAGGGTGGCGGGCAGGA
