>Addgene plasmid #68359 | pMPO 52 | addgene partial sequence | sequence record 127680 | ASK-FN2 5'-CGGCCTTTTTACGGTTCCTG-3'
CATGTTCTTTCCTGCGTTATCCCCTGATTCCAAGCTCCAGGGGGATCGGTTAGAAATTGTAAACGTTAAT
ATTTTGTTAAAATTCGCGTTAAATTTTTGTTAAATCAGCTCATTTTTTAACCAATAGGCCGAAATCGGCA
AAATCCCTTATAAATCAAAAGAATAGCCCGAGATAGGGT
[37 nt withheld, positions 180-216]
AAAGAACGTGGACTCCAACGTCAAAGGGCGAAAAACCGTCTATCAGGGCGATGGCC
[115 nt withheld, positions 273-387]
G
[233 nt withheld, positions 389-621]
CAAGCTGGGCGGCCGCAAGCTTGTCGACGGATCCGAGCTCGGTACCATGGATATCTGCAGTTCTTGCCAT
ATGTATATCTCCTTCTTAAAGTTAAACAAAATTATTTCCCGGGTGAACCGAATTGGGAATTCAGGCATTG
ACGAAGGCATTCAGCTCACCATCTTTGTTGCGTGTGATGAATATCGGCTGCCGGCCCATCTGCGTGGTGT
AATAGTCGTTCTTCTCGGGAATCTGGCTCTCGTGGGCGAGATAAATCCAGTTGCCCTCAAAGATGTGTTT
CATCTCTAAATCGAACAGCCGAGGGTCGGTGAACATCTCGCGCTTGC
